Addgene plasmid #124320: pAS2-his-24::tagBFP
Purpose: Expressing Nuclear Localized tagBFP
Depositing lab: Andrew Leifer. Depositing organization: Princeton University.
Backbone
  Vector backbone: pAS2
  Backbone manufacturer: Anuj Sharma/Leifer Lab
  Vector type: Worm Expression
Growth in bacteria
  Bacterial resistance: Ampicillin, 100 μg/mL
  Growth temperature: 37°C
  Growth strain: DH5alpha
  Copy number: High Copy
Gene/Insert
  Gene/Insert name: tagBFP
  Species: C. elegans (nematode)
  Entrez Gene: his-24 (a.k.a. CELE_M163.3)
  Cloning method: Gibson Cloning
Terms and licenses: Academic/Nonprofit Terms; Industry Terms: Not Available to Industry
How to cite: pAS2-his-24::tagBFP was a gift from Andrew Leifer (Addgene plasmid # 124320 ; http://n2t.net/addgene:124320 ; RRID:Addgene_124320)
