[The description below was written by a language model from this plasmid's Addgene catalogue record and pLannotate feature annotations shown in this document.]
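Description:
pAS2-his-24::tagBFP is a 4,541 bp worm expression plasmid built on the pAS2 backbone, which the feature annotation shows to be a pBluescript-type cloning vector. It carries a high-copy ColE1/pUC origin for propagation in E. coli, an ampicillin resistance gene (β-lactamase) under its own promoter for selection, and an f1 phage origin. Remnants of the lacZα region, the lac promoter/operator and CAP site, a short lacI fragment, and flanking T7 and T3 promoters surround what remains of the multiple cloning site. The depositor's sequence and the repository's sequencing result have the same length and the same fourteen features in the same order, differing only in where the circular numbering starts.

The payload, assembled by Gibson cloning, is a C. elegans his-24 coding fragment (linker histone H1.1) followed about 70 bp downstream, on the same strand, by a blue fluorescent protein coding sequence that the annotation identifies as mTagBFP2, although the catalogue name simply says tagBFP. The arrangement is consistent with a histone–BFP fusion. Because H1 histones bind chromatin, such a fusion would concentrate the blue signal in the nucleus, matching the stated purpose of expressing nuclear-localized tagBFP.

No C. elegans promoter is annotated: the his-24 sequence begins almost directly after the MCS fragment, and only about 200 bp of unannotated sequence lies after the fluorescent protein, so no 3′ UTR is identified either. The record does not state which promoter drives expression in the worm. This layout suggests a module into which a promoter of choice is placed upstream, but the record does not say so.
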