Features (pLannotate 1.2.2; 14 found; start..end, strand, type, name):
     30..458     -  rep_origin     f1 ori (sequence partly withheld): f1 bacteriophage origin of replication; arrow indicates direction of (+) strand synthesis
    463..618     -  CDS            lacZα (fragment): LacZα fragment of β-galactosidase; lacZ fragment
    626..644     +  promoter       T7 promoter: promoter for bacteriophage T7 RNA polymerase
    667..690     +  misc_feature   MCS (fragment): pBluescript multiple cloning site
    697..1284    +  CDS            his-24 (fragment): H24_CAEEL - Also known as H1.1 Experimental evidence at protein level: Swiss-Prot protein existence level 1. Histones H1 are necessary for the condensation of nucleosome chains into higher-order structures. From Caenorhabditis elegans.
   1354..2148    +  CDS            mTagBFP2: mTagBFP2 is a basic (constitutively fluorescent) blue fluorescent protein published in 2011, derived from Entacmaea quadricolor. It is reported to be a very rapidly-maturing monomer with very low acid sensitivity.
   2353..2371    -  promoter       T3 promoter: promoter for bacteriophage T3 RNA polymerase
   2416..2432    -  protein_bind   lac operator: The lac repressor binds to the lac operator to inhibit transcription in E. coli. This inhibition can be relieved by adding lactose or isopropyl-β-D-thiogalactopyranoside (IPTG). lac repressor encoded by lacI
   2440..2470    -  promoter       lac promoter: promoter for the E. coli lac operon
   2485..2506    -  protein_bind   CAP binding site: CAP binding activates transcription in the presence of cAMP. E. coli catabolite activator protein
   2519..2611    -  CDS            lacI (fragment): lac repressor; lacI; The lac repressor binds to the lac operator to inhibit transcription in E. coli. This inhibition can be relieved by adding lactose or isopropyl-β-D-thiogalactopyranoside (IPTG).
   2794..3382    -  rep_origin     ori: high-copy-number ColE1/pMB1/pBR322/pUC origin of replication
   3553..4413    -  CDS            AmpR: β-lactamase; bla; confers resistance to ampicillin, carbenicillin, and related antibiotics
   4414..4518    -  promoter       AmpR promoter: bla
>Addgene plasmid #124320 | pAS2-his-24::tagBFP | depositor full sequence | sequence record 237321 | pAS2-his-24::tagBFP sequence 4541 bps
CTAAATTGTAAGCGTTAATATTTTGTTAAAATTCGCGTTAAATTTTTGTTAAATCAGCTCATTTTTTAAC
CAATAGGCCGAAATCGGCAAAATCCCTTATAAATCAAAAGAATAGACCGAGATAGGGT
[37 nt withheld, positions 129-165]
AAAGAACGTGGACTCCAACGTCAAAGG
[49 nt withheld, positions 193-241]
T
[91 nt withheld, positions 243-333]
G
[124 nt withheld, positions 335-458]
CCCATTCGCCATTCAGGCTGCGCAACTGTTGGGAAGGGCGATCGGTGCGGGCCTCTTCGCTATTACGCCA
GCTGGCGAAAGGGGGATGTGCTGCAAGGCGATTAAGTTGGGTAACGCCAGGGTTTTCCCAGTCACGACGT
TGTAAAACGACGGCCAGTGAGCGCGCGTAATACGACTCACTATAGGGCGAATTGGAGCTCCACCGCGGAC
TAGTGGATCCCCCGGGCTGCAGCCTAGGATGTCTGATTCCGCTGTTGTTGCCGCCGCTGTCGAGCCAAAG
GTCCCAAAGGCTAAGGCCGCCAAGGCCGCCAAGCCAGCCGCCAAGGCCGCCAAGCCAACCAAAGTTGCCA
AGGCCAAGGCTCCAGTCGCTCACCCACCATACATCAACATGATCAAGGAGGCCATCAAGCAGCTCAAGGA
CCGCAAAGGAGCTTCCAAGCAGGCAATCCTCAAGTTCATCTCCCAAAACTACAAGCTCGGAGACAATGTC
ATCCAGATCAATGCTCATCTCCGTCAGGCTCTCAAGCGTGGTGTCACCAGCAAGGCCCTTGTTCAAGCCG
CCGGATCCGGAGCCAACGGACGTTTCCGTGTGCCAGAGAAGGCCGCCGCCGCCAAGAAGCCAGCAGCAGC
CAAGAAGCCAGCAGCAGCCAAGAAACCAGCAGCCGCCAAGAAAGCCACTGGAGAGAAGAAGGCAAAGAAG
CCAGCCGCTGCCAAGCCAAAGAAGGCCGCCACCGGAGATAAGAAGGTCAAGAAGGCCAAGAGCCCAAAGA
AGGTTGCCAAGCCAGCTGCCAAGAAGGTCGCCAAGTCTCCAGCCAAGAAGGCCGCTCCAAAGAAGATCGC
CAAGCCAGCTGCCAAGAAGGCCGCCAAGCCAGCCGCCAAGGCCGCATGCATGTCCGAACTCATCAAGGAG
AACATGCACATGAAGCTCTACATGGAGGGAACCGTAGACAACCACCACTTCAAGTGCACCTCCGAGGGAG
AGGGAAAGCCATACGAGGGAACCCAAACCATGCGTATCAAGGTCGTCGAGGGAGGACCACTCCCATTCGC
CTTCGACATCCTCGCCACCTCCTTCCTCTACGGGTCCAAGGTAAGTTTAAACATATATATACTAACTAAC
CCTGATTATTTAAATTTTCAGACCTTCATCAACCACACCCAAGGAATCCCAGACTTCTTCAAGCAATCCT
TCCCAGAGGGATTCACCTGGGAGCGTGTCACCACCTACGAGGACGGAGGAGTCCTCACCGCCACCCAAGA
CACCTCCCTCCAAGACGGATGCCTCATCTACAACGTCAAGATCCGTGGAGTCAACTTCACCTCCAACGGA
CCAGTCATGCAAAAGAAGACCCTCGGATGGGAGACCTTCACCGAGACCCTCTACCCAGCCGACGGAGGAC
TAGAGGGACGTAACGACATGGCCCTCAAGCTCGTCGGAGGCTCCCACCTCATCGCCAACATCAAGGTAAG
TTTAAACAGTTCGGTACTAACTAACCATACATATTTAAATTTTCAGACCACCTACCGTTCCAAGAAGCCA
GCCAAGAACCTCAAGATGCCAGGAGTCTACTACGTTGACTACCGTCTAGAGCGTATCAAGGAGGCCAACA
ACGAGACCTACGTCGAGCAACACGAGGTCGCCGTCGCCCGTTACTGCGACCTCCCATCCAAGCTCGGACA
CAAGCTCAACTAAAAGCTTTGGAATTCGCTAGCCGGCCATACAAGTAATCCGGATGATCGACGCCAACGT
CGTTGAATTTTCAAATTTTAAATACTGAATATTTGTTTTTTTTCCTATTATTTATTTATTCTCTTTGTGT
TTTTTTTCTTGCTTTCTAAAAAATTAATTCAATCCAAATCTAAACATGAGGGGCCCGGTACCCAGCTTTT
GTTCCCTTTAGTGAGGGTTAATTGCGCGCTTGGCGTAATCATGGTCATAGCTGTTTCCTGTGTGAAATTG
TTATCCGCTCACAATTCCACACAACATACGAGCCGGAAGCATAAAGTGTAAAGCCTGGGGTGCCTAATGA
GTGAGCTAACTCACATTAATTGCGTTGCGCTCACTGCCCGCTTTCCAGTCGGGAAACCTGTCGTGCCAGC
TGCATTAATGAATCGGCCAACGCGCGGGGAGAGGCGGTTTGCGTATTGGGCGCTCTTCCGCTTCCTCGCT
CACTGACTCGCTGCGCTCGGTCGTTCGGCTGCGGCGAGCGGTATCAGCTCACTCAAAGGCGGTAATACGG
TTATCCACAGAATCAGGGGATAACGCAGGAAAGAACATGTGAGCAAAAGGCCAGCAAAAGGCCAGGAACC
GTAAAAAGGCCGCGTTGCTGGCGTTTTTCCATAGGCTCCGCCCCCCTGACGAGCATCACAAAAATCGACG
CTCAAGTCAGAGGTGGCGAAACCCGACAGGACTATAAAGATACCAGGCGTTTCCCCCTGGAAGCTCCCTC
GTGCGCTCTCCTGTTCCGACCCTGCCGCTTACCGGATACCTGTCCGCCTTTCTCCCTTCGGGAAGCGTGG
CGCTTTCTCATAGCTCACGCTGTAGGTATCTCAGTTCGGTGTAGGTCGTTCGCTCCAAGCTGGGCTGTGT
GCACGAACCCCCCGTTCAGCCCGACCGCTGCGCCTTATCCGGTAACTATCGTCTTGAGTCCAACCCGGTA
AGACACGACTTATCGCCACTGGCAGCAGCCACTGGTAACAGGATTAGCAGAGCGAGGTATGTAGGCGGTG
CTACAGAGTTCTTGAAGTGGTGGCCTAACTACGGCTACACTAGAAGGACAGTATTTGGTATCTGCGCTCT
GCTGAAGCCAGTTACCTTCGGAAAAAGAGTTGGTAGCTCTTGATCCGGCAAACAAACCACCGCTGGTAGC
GGTGGTTTTTTTGTTTGCAAGCAGCAGATTACGCGCAGAAAAAAAGGATCTCAAGAAGATCCTTTGATCT
TTTCTACGGGGTCTGACGCTCAGTGGAACGAAAACTCACGTTAAGGGATTTTGGTCATGAGATTATCAAA
AAGGATCTTCACCTAGATCCTTTTAAATTAAAAATGAAGTTTTAAATCAATCTAAAGTATATATGAGTAA
ACTTGGTCTGACAGTTACCAATGCTTAATCAGTGAGGCACCTATCTCAGCGATCTGTCTATTTCGTTCAT
CCATAGTTGCCTGACTCCCCGTCGTGTAGATAACTACGATACGGGAGGGCTTACCATCTGGCCCCAGTGC
TGCAATGATACCGCGAGACCCACGCTCACCGGCTCCAGATTTATCAGCAATAAACCAGCCAGCCGGAAGG
GCCGAGCGCAGAAGTGGTCCTGCAACTTTATCCGCCTCCATCCAGTCTATTAATTGTTGCCGGGAAGCTA
GAGTAAGTAGTTCGCCAGTTAATAGTTTGCGCAACGTTGTTGCCATTGCTACAGGCATCGTGGTGTCACG
CTCGTCGTTTGGTATGGCTTCATTCAGCTCCGGTTCCCAACGATCAAGGCGAGTTACATGATCCCCCATG
TTGTGCAAAAAAGCGGTTAGCTCCTTCGGTCCTCCGATCGTTGTCAGAAGTAAGTTGGCCGCAGTGTTAT
CACTCATGGTTATGGCAGCACTGCATAATTCTCTTACTGTCATGCCATCCGTAAGATGCTTTTCTGTGAC
TGGTGAGTACTCAACCAAGTCATTCTGAGAATAGTGTATGCGGCGACCGAGTTGCTCTTGCCCGGCGTCA
ATACGGGATAATACCGCGCCACATAGCAGAACTTTAAAAGTGCTCATCATTGGAAAACGTTCTTCGGGGC
GAAAACTCTCAAGGATCTTACCGCTGTTGAGATCCAGTTCGATGTAACCCACTCGTGCACCCAACTGATC
TTCAGCATCTTTTACTTTCACCAGCGTTTCTGGGTGAGCAAAAACAGGAAGGCAAAATGCCGCAAAAAAG
GGAATAAGGGCGACACGGAAATGTTGAATACTCATACTCTTCCTTTTTCAATATTATTGAAGCATTTATC
AGGGTTATTGTCTCATGAGCGGATACATATTTGAATGTATTTAGAAAAATAAACAAATAGGGGTTCCGCG
CACATTTCCCCGAAAAGTGCCAC
