Features (pLannotate 1.2.2; 14 found; start..end, strand, type, name):
      2..157     -  CDS            lacZα (fragment): LacZα fragment of β-galactosidase; lacZ fragment
    165..183     +  promoter       T7 promoter: promoter for bacteriophage T7 RNA polymerase
    206..229     +  misc_feature   MCS (fragment): pBluescript multiple cloning site
    236..823     +  CDS            his-24 (fragment): H24_CAEEL - Also known as H1.1 Experimental evidence at protein level: Swiss-Prot protein existence level 1. Histones H1 are necessary for the condensation of nucleosome chains into higher-order structures. From Caenorhabditis elegans.
    893..1687    +  CDS            mTagBFP2: mTagBFP2 is a basic (constitutively fluorescent) blue fluorescent protein published in 2011, derived from Entacmaea quadricolor. It is reported to be a very rapidly-maturing monomer with very low acid sensitivity.
   1892..1910    -  promoter       T3 promoter: promoter for bacteriophage T3 RNA polymerase
   1955..1971    -  protein_bind   lac operator: The lac repressor binds to the lac operator to inhibit transcription in E. coli. This inhibition can be relieved by adding lactose or isopropyl-β-D-thiogalactopyranoside (IPTG). lac repressor encoded by lacI
   1979..2009    -  promoter       lac promoter: promoter for the E. coli lac operon
   2024..2045    -  protein_bind   CAP binding site: CAP binding activates transcription in the presence of cAMP. E. coli catabolite activator protein
   2058..2150    -  CDS            lacI (fragment): lac repressor; lacI; The lac repressor binds to the lac operator to inhibit transcription in E. coli. This inhibition can be relieved by adding lactose or isopropyl-β-D-thiogalactopyranoside (IPTG).
   2333..2921    -  rep_origin     ori: high-copy-number ColE1/pMB1/pBR322/pUC origin of replication
   3092..3952    -  CDS            AmpR: β-lactamase; bla; confers resistance to ampicillin, carbenicillin, and related antibiotics
   3953..4057    -  promoter       AmpR promoter: bla
   4110..4538    -  rep_origin     f1 ori (sequence partly withheld): f1 bacteriophage origin of replication; arrow indicates direction of (+) strand synthesis
>Addgene plasmid #124320 | pAS2-his-24::tagBFP | addgene full sequence | sequence record 241687 | Addgene NGS Result
ATTCGCCATTCAGGCTGCGCAACTGTTGGGAAGGGCGATCGGTGCGGGCCTCTTCGCTATTACGCCAGCT
GGCGAAAGGGGGATGTGCTGCAAGGCGATTAAGTTGGGTAACGCCAGGGTTTTCCCAGTCACGACGTTGT
AAAACGACGGCCAGTGAGCGCGCGTAATACGACTCACTATAGGGCGAATTGGAGCTCCACCGCGGACTAG
TGGATCCCCCGGGCTGCAGCCTAGGATGTCTGATTCCGCTGTTGTTGCCGCCGCTGTCGAGCCAAAGGTC
CCAAAGGCTAAGGCCGCCAAGGCCGCCAAGCCAGCCGCCAAGGCCGCCAAGCCAACCAAAGTTGCCAAGG
CCAAGGCTCCAGTCGCTCACCCACCATACATCAACATGATCAAGGAGGCCATCAAGCAGCTCAAGGACCG
CAAAGGAGCTTCCAAGCAGGCAATCCTCAAGTTCATCTCCCAAAACTACAAGCTCGGAGACAATGTCATC
CAGATCAATGCTCATCTCCGTCAGGCTCTCAAGCGTGGTGTCACCAGCAAGGCCCTTGTTCAAGCCGCCG
GATCCGGAGCCAACGGACGTTTCCGTGTGCCAGAGAAGGCCGCCGCCGCCAAGAAGCCAGCAGCAGCCAA
GAAGCCAGCAGCAGCCAAGAAACCAGCAGCCGCCAAGAAAGCCACTGGAGAGAAGAAGGCAAAGAAGCCA
GCCGCTGCCAAGCCAAAGAAGGCCGCCACCGGAGATAAGAAGGTCAAGAAGGCCAAGAGCCCAAAGAAGG
TTGCCAAGCCAGCTGCCAAGAAGGTCGCCAAGTCTCCAGCCAAGAAGGCCGCTCCAAAGAAGATCGCCAA
GCCAGCTGCCAAGAAGGCCGCCAAGCCAGCCGCCAAGGCCGCATGCATGTCCGAACTCATCAAGGAGAAC
ATGCACATGAAGCTCTACATGGAGGGAACCGTAGACAACCACCACTTCAAGTGCACCTCCGAGGGAGAGG
GAAAGCCATACGAGGGAACCCAAACCATGCGTATCAAGGTCGTCGAGGGAGGACCACTCCCATTCGCCTT
CGACATCCTCGCCACCTCCTTCCTCTACGGGTCCAAGGTAAGTTTAAACATATATATACTAACTAACCCT
GATTATTTAAATTTTCAGACCTTCATCAACCACACCCAAGGAATCCCAGACTTCTTCAAGCAATCCTTCC
CAGAGGGATTCACCTGGGAGCGTGTCACCACCTACGAGGACGGAGGAGTCCTCACCGCCACCCAAGACAC
CTCCCTCCAAGACGGATGCCTCATCTACAACGTCAAGATCCGTGGAGTCAACTTCACCTCCAACGGACCA
GTCATGCAAAAGAAGACCCTCGGATGGGAGACCTTCACCGAGACCCTCTACCCAGCCGACGGAGGACTAG
AGGGACGTAACGACATGGCCCTCAAGCTCGTCGGAGGCTCCCACCTCATCGCCAACATCAAGGTAAGTTT
AAACAGTTCGGTACTAACTAACCATACATATTTAAATTTTCAGACCACCTACCGTTCCAAGAAGCCAGCC
AAGAACCTCAAGATGCCAGGAGTCTACTACGTTGACTACCGTCTAGAGCGTATCAAGGAGGCCAACAACG
AGACCTACGTCGAGCAACACGAGGTCGCCGTCGCCCGTTACTGCGACCTCCCATCCAAGCTCGGACACAA
GCTCAACTAAAAGCTTTGGAATTCGCTAGCCGGCCATACAAGTAATCCGGATGATCGACGCCAACGTCGT
TGAATTTTCAAATTTTAAATACTGAATATTTGTTTTTTTTCCTATTATTTATTTATTCTCTTTGTGTTTT
TTTTCTTGCTTTCTAAAAAATTAATTCAATCCAAATCTAAACATGAGGGGCCCGGTACCCAGCTTTTGTT
CCCTTTAGTGAGGGTTAATTGCGCGCTTGGCGTAATCATGGTCATAGCTGTTTCCTGTGTGAAATTGTTA
TCCGCTCACAATTCCACACAACATACGAGCCGGGAGCATAAAGTGTAAAGCCTGGGGTGCCTAATGAGTG
AGCTAACTCACATTAATTGCGTTGCGCTCACTGCCCGCTTTCCAGTCGGGAAACCTGTCGTGCCAGCTGC
ATTAATGAATCGGCCAACGCGCGGGGAGAGGCGGTTTGCGTATTGGGCGCTCTTCCGCTTCCTCGCTCAC
TGACTCGCTGCGCTCGGTCGTTCGGCTGCGGCGAGCGGTATCAGCTCACCCAAAGGCGGTAATACGGTTA
TCCACAGAATCAGGGGATAACGCAGGAAAGAACATGTGAGCAAAAGGCCAGCAAAAGGCCAGGAACCGTA
AAAAGGCCGCGTTGCTGGCGTTTTTCCATAGGCTCCGCCCCCCTGACGAGCATCACAAAAATCGACGCTC
AAGTCAGAGGTGGCGAAACCCGACAGGACTATAAAGATACCAGGCGTTTCCCCCTGGAAGCTCCCTCGTG
CGCTCTCCTGTTCCGACCCTGCCGCTTACCGGATACCTGTCCGCCTTTCTCCCTTCGGGAAGCGTGGCGC
TTTCTCATAGCTCACGCTGTAGGTATCTCAGTTCGGTGTAGGTCGTTCGCTCCAAGCTGGGCTGTGTGCA
CGAACCCCCCGTTCAGCCCGACCGCTGCGCCTTATCCGGTAACTATCGTCTTGAGTCCAACCCGGTAAGA
CACGACTTATCGCCACTGGCAGCAGCCACTGGTAACAGGATTAGCAGAGCGAGGTATGTAGGCGGTGCTA
CAGAGTTCTTGAAGTGGTGGCCTAACTACGGCTACACTAGAAGAACAGTATTTGGTATCTGCGCTCTGCT
GAAGCCAGTTACCTTCGGAAAAAGAGTTGGTAGCTCTTGATCCGGCAAACAAACCACCGCTGGTAGCGGT
GGTTTTTTTGTTTGCAAGCAGCAGATTACGCGCAGAAAAAAAGGATCTCAAGAAGATCCTTTGATCTTTT
CTACGGGGTCTGACGCTCAGTGGAACGAAAACTCACGTTAAGGGATTTTGGTCATGAGATTATCAAAAAG
GATCTTCACCTAGATCCTTTTAAATTAAAAATGAAGTTTTAAATCAATCTAAAGTATATATGAGTAAACT
TGGTCTGACAGTTACCAATGCTTAATCAGTGAGGCACCTATCTCAGCGATCTGCCTATTTCGTTCATCCA
TAGTTGCCTGACTCCCCGTCGTGTAGATAACTACGATACGGGAGGGCTTACCATCTGGCCCCAGTGCTGC
AATGATACCGCGAGACCCACGCTCACCGGCTCCAGATTTATCAGCAATAAACCAGCCAGCCGGAAGGGCC
GAGCGCAGAAGTGGTCCTGCAACTTTATCCGCCTCCATCCAGTCTATTAATTGTTGCCGGGAAGCTAGAG
TAAGTAGTTCGCCAGTTAATAGTTTGCGCAACGTTGTTGCCATTGCTACAGGCATCGTGGTGTCACGCTC
GTCGTTTGGTATGGCTTCATTCAGCTCCGGTTCCCAACGATCAAGGCGAGTTACATGATCCCCCATGTTG
TGCAAAAAAGCGGTTAGCTCCTTCGGTCCTCCGATCGTTGTCAGAAGTAAGTTGGCCGCAGTGTTATCAC
TCATGGTTATGGCAGCACTGCATAATTCTCTTACTGTCATGCCATCCGTAAGATGCTTTTCTGTGACTGG
TGAGTACTCAACCAAGTCATTCTGAGAATAGTGTATGCGGCGACCGAGTTGCTCTTGCCCGGCGTCAATA
CGGGATAATACCGCGCCACATAGCAGAACTTTAAAAGTGCTCATCATTGGAAAACGTTCTTCGGGGCGAA
AACTCTCAAGGATCTTACCGCTGTTGAGATCCAGTTCGATGTAACCCACTCGTGCACCCAACTGATCTTC
AGCATCTTTTACTTTCACCAGCGTTTCTGGGTGAGCAAAAACAGGAAGGCAAAATGCCGCAAAAAAGGGA
ATAAGGGCGACACGGAAATGTTGAATACTCATACTCTTCCTTTTTCAATATTATTGAAGCATTTATCAGG
GTTATTGTCTCATGAGCGGATACATATTTGAATGTATTTAGAAAAATAAACAAATAGGGGTTCCGCGCAC
ATTTCCCCGAAAAGTGCCACCTAAATTGTAAGCGTTAATATTTTGTTAAAATTCGCGTTAAATTTTTGTT
AAATCAGCTCATTTTTTAACCAATAGGCCGAAATCGGCAAAATCCCTTATAAATCAAAAGAATAGACCGA
GATAGGGT
[37 nt withheld, positions 4209-4245]
AAAGAACGTGGACTCCAACGTCAAAGG
[49 nt withheld, positions 4273-4321]
T
[91 nt withheld, positions 4323-4413]
G
[124 nt withheld, positions 4415-4538]
CCC
